Addgene plasmid #177246: hu6-sgCebpa_v2 (opti)
Purpose: Same as pLL3.3;U6(BstXI)-XhoI-chimeric RNA;PGK-Cre but XhoI stuffer removed, expresses Cebpa gRNA
Depositing lab: Monte Winslow. Depositing organization: Stanford University. Publication: LKB1 drives stasis and C/EBP-mediated reprogramming to an alveolar type II fate in lung cancer. Murray CW, Brady JJ, Han M, Cai H, Tsai MK, Pierce SE, Cheng R, Demeter J, Feldser DM, Jackson PK, Shackelford DB, Winslow MM. Nat Commun. 2022 Feb 28;13(1):1090. doi: 10.1038/s41467-022-28619-8. PubMed 35228570.
Backbone
  Vector backbone: pLL3.3
  Vector type: Lentiviral
Growth in bacteria
  Bacterial resistance: Ampicillin, 100 μg/mL
  Growth temperature: 37°C
  Growth strain: NEB Stable
  Copy number: High Copy
Gene/Insert
  Gene/Insert name: sgCebpa_2nd
  gRNA/shRNA sequence: GCATCAGCGCCTACATCGACC
  Species: M. musculus (mouse)
  Promoter: hU6
  Cloning method: Ligation Independent Cloning
Terms and licenses: Academic/Nonprofit Terms; Industry Terms: Not Available to Industry
How to cite: hu6-sgCebpa_v2 (opti) was a gift from Monte Winslow (Addgene plasmid # 177246 ; http://n2t.net/addgene:177246 ; RRID:Addgene_177246)
