[The description below was written by a language model from this plasmid's Addgene catalogue record and pLannotate feature annotations shown in this document.]
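Description:
hu6-sgCebpa_v2 (opti) is a lentiviral transfer plasmid built on the pLL3.3 backbone that delivers a single guide RNA against mouse Cebpa together with Cre recombinase. It is described as the same design as the parental pLL3.3 U6-sgRNA/PGK-Cre vector, except that the XhoI stuffer has been removed and replaced by the Cebpa-targeting spacer (the second guide for this gene). In bacteria it is maintained through a high-copy ColE1/pUC-type origin and selected with ampicillin via the β-lactamase gene.

The viral portion has a CMV enhancer/promoter fused to a truncated HIV-1 5' LTR, which drives production of the genomic RNA in packaging cells. This is followed by the Ψ packaging signal with adjoining gag sequence, the Rev response element for nuclear export, and the cPPT/CTS that aids nuclear import of the reverse-transcribed genome. Downstream, the human U6 RNA polymerase III promoter transcribes the guide, which is fused to a Streptococcus pyogenes Cas9 chimeric RNA scaffold; this is annotated only as a partial tracrRNA match, and the "opti" in the name may point to a modified scaffold, although the record does not say so. A separate mouse PGK promoter drives Cre, and a WPRE follows to boost transcript stability and expression. The genome ends in the 3' LTR region, annotated as nef-derived sequence plus a truncated LTR.

The plasmid encodes no Cas9, so editing depends on Cas9 supplied by the target cells. In that setting, Cre can recombine loxP-flanked alleles in the same transduced cells in which the guide disrupts Cebpa. The associated publication concerns LKB1 and C/EBP factors in lung cancer.
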