Features (pLannotate 1.2.2; 21 found; start..end, strand, type, name):
     60..1090    +  CDS            Cre (fragment): site-specific recombinase Cre is a site-specific recombinase from bacteriophage P1. Recombination occurs at loxP sequences.
   1123..1146    +  misc_feature   MCS (fragment): pBluescript multiple cloning site
   1146..1734    +  misc_feature   WPRE: woodchuck hepatitis virus posttranscriptional regulatory element
   1735..1754    +  misc_feature   MCS (fragment): pBluescript multiple cloning site
   1756..2256    +  CDS            nef (fragment): NEF_HV1LA - Experimental evidence at protein level: Swiss-Prot protein existence level 1. Extracellular Nef protein targets CD4(+) T-lymphocytes for apoptosis by interacting with CXCR4 surface receptors. From Human immunodeficiency virus type 1 group M subtype B (isolate Lai) (HIV-1).
   2263..2443    +  LTR            5' LTR (truncated): truncated 5' long terminal repeat (LTR) from HIV-1
   2505..3093    -  rep_origin     ori: high-copy-number ColE1/pMB1/pBR322/pUC origin of replication
   3264..4124    -  CDS            AmpR: β-lactamase; bla; confers resistance to ampicillin, carbenicillin, and related antibiotics
   4125..4229    -  promoter       AmpR promoter: bla
   4288..4340    -  misc_feature   bom (fragment): basis of mobility region from pBR322
   4495..4874    +  enhancer       CMV enhancer: human cytomegalovirus immediate early enhancer
   4875..5074    +  promoter       CMV promoter: human cytomegalovirus (CMV) immediate early promoter
   5092..5272    +  LTR            5' LTR (truncated): truncated 5' long terminal repeat (LTR) from HIV-1
   5319..5444    +  misc_feature   HIV-1 Ψ: packaging signal of human immunodeficiency virus type 1
   5428..5766    +  CDS            HIV-1 gag (fragment): gag protein from human immunodeficiency virus 1; gag
   5941..6174    +  misc_feature   RRE: The Rev response element (RRE) of HIV-1 allows for Rev-dependent mRNA export from the nucleus to the cytoplasm.
   6551..6651    +  CDS            Rev (fragment): human immunodeficiency virus 1 (HIV-1) Rev protein; rev; enhances nuclear export of unspliced and incompletely spliced viral mRNAs
   6701..6818    +  misc_feature   cPPT/CTS: central polypurine tract and central termination sequence of HIV-1
   6900..7140    +  promoter       U6 promoter: RNA polymerase III promoter for human U6 snRNA
   7188..7255    +  misc_RNA       tracrRNA (fragment): trans-activating CRISPR RNA for the Streptococcus pyogenes CRISPR/Cas9 system
   7308..30      +  promoter       PGK promoter (across the origin): mouse phosphoglycerate kinase 1 promoter
>Addgene plasmid #177246 | hu6-sgCebpa_v2 (opti) | addgene full sequence | sequence record 352708 | Addgene NGS Result
CGCGCTGTTCTCCTCTTCCTCATCTCCGGGACCCGGGATGCCCAAGAAGAAGAGGAAGGTGTCCAATTTA
CTGACCGTACACCAAAATTTGCCTGCATTACCGGTCGATGCAACGAGTGATGAGGTTCGCAAGAACCTGA
TGGACATGTTCAGGGATCGCCAGGCGTTTTCTGAGCATACCTGGAAAATGCTTCTGTCCGTTTGCCGGTC
GTGGGCGGCATGGTGCAAGTTGAATAACCGGAAATGGTTTCCCGCAGAACCTGAAGATGTTCGCGATTAT
CTTCTATATCTTCAGGCGCGCGGTCTGGCAGTAAAAACTATCCAGCAACATTTGGGCCAGCTAAACATGC
TTCATCGTCGGTCCGGGCTGCCACGACCAAGTGACAGCAATGCTGTTTCACTGGTTATGCGGCGGATCCG
AAAAGAAAACGTTGATGCCGGTGAACGTGCAAAACAGGCTCTAGCGTTCGAACGCACTGATTTCGACCAG
GTTCGTTCACTCATGGAAAATAGCGATCGCTGCCAGGATATACGTAATCTGGCATTTCTGGGGATTGCTT
ATAACACCCTGTTACGTATAGCCGAAATTGCCAGGATCAGGGTTAAAGATATCTCACGTACTGACGGTGG
GAGAATGTTAATCCATATTGGCAGAACGAAAACGCTGGTTAGCACCGCAGGTGTAGAGAAGGCACTTAGC
CTGGGGGTAACTAAACTGGTCGAGCGATGGATTTCCGTCTCTGGTGTAGCTGATGATCCGAATAACTACC
TGTTTTGCCGGGTCAGAAAAAATGGTGTTGCCGCGCCATCTGCCACCAGCCAGCTATCAACTCGCGCCCT
GGAAGGGATTTTTGAAGCAACTCATCGATTGATTTACGGCGCTAAGGATGACTCTGGTCAGAGATACCTG
GCCTGGTCTGGACACAGTGCCCGTGTCGGAGCCGCGCGAGATATGGCCCGCGCTGGAGTTTCAATACCGG
AGATCATGCAAGCTGGTGGCTGGACCAATGTAAATATTGTCATGAACTATATCCGTAACCTGGATAGTGA
AACAGGGGCAATGGTGCGCCTGCTGGAAGATGGCGATTAGCCATGTTTAAGGGTTCCGGTTCCACTAGGT
ACAATTCGATATCAAGCTTATCGATAATCAACCTCTGGATTACAAAATTTGTGAAAGATTGACTGGTATT
CTTAACTATGTTGCTCCTTTTACGCTATGTGGATACGCTGCTTTAATGCCTTTGTATCATGCTATTGCTT
CCCGTATGGCTTTCATTTTCTCCTCCTTGTATAAATCCTGGTTGCTGTCTCTTTATGAGGAGTTGTGGCC
CGTTGTCAGGCAACGTGGCGTGGTGTGCACTGTGTTTGCTGACGCAACCCCCACTGGTTGGGGCATTGCC
ACCACCTGTCAGCTCCTTTCCGGGACTTTCGCTTTCCCCCTCCCTATTGCCACGGCGGAACTCATCGCCG
CCTGCCTTGCCCGCTGCTGGACAGGGGCTCGGCTGTTGGGCACTGACAATTCCGTGGTGTTGTCGGGGAA
ATCATCGTCCTTTCCTTGGCTGCTCGCCTGTGTTGCCACCTGGATTCTGCGCGGGACGTCCTTCTGCTAC
GTCCCTTCGGCCCTCAATCCAGCGGACCTTCCTTCCCGCGGCCTGCTGCCGGCTCTGCGGCCTCTTCCGC
GTCTTCGCCTTCGCCCTCAGACGAGTCGGATCTCCCTTTGGGCCGCCTCCCCGCATCGATACCGTCGACC
TCGATCGAGACCTAGAAAAACATGGAGCAATCACAAGTAGCAATACAGCAGCTACCAATGCTGATTGTGC
CTGGCTAGAAGCACAAGAGGAGGAGGAGGTGGGTTTTCCAGTCACACCTCAGGTACCTTTAAGACCAATG
ACTTACAAGGCAGCTGTAGATCTTAGCCACTTTTTAAAAGAAAAGGGGGGACTGGAAGGGCTAATTCACT
CCCAACGAAGACAAGATATCCTTGATCTGTGGATCTACCACACACAAGGCTACTTCCCTGATTGGCAGAA
CTACACACCAGGGCCAGGGATCAGATATCCACTGACCTTTGGATGGTGCTACAAGCTAGTACCAGTTGAG
CAAGAGAAGGTAGAAGAAGCCAATGAAGGAGAGAACACCCGCTTGTTACACCCTGTGAGCCTGCATGGGA
TGGATGACCCGGAGAGAGAAGTATTAGAGTGGAGGTTTGACAGCCGCCTAGCATTTCATCACATGGCCCG
AGAGCTGCATCCGGACTGTACTGGGTCTCTCTGGTTAGACCAGATCTGAGCCTGGGAGCTCTCTGGCTAA
CTAGGGAACCCACTGCTTAAGCCTCAATAAAGCTTGCCTTGAGTGCTTCAAGTAGTGTGTGCCCGTCTGT
TGTGTGACTCTGGTAACTAGAGATCCCTCAGACCCTTTTAGTCAGTGTGGAAAATCTCTAGCAGCATGTG
AGCAAAAGGCCAGCAAAAGGCCAGGAACCGTAAAAAGGCCGCGTTGCTGGCGTTTTTCCATAGGCTCCGC
CCCCCTGACGAGCATCACAAAAATCGACGCTCAAGTCAGAGGTGGCGAAACCCGACAGGACTATAAAGAT
ACCAGGCGTTTCCCCCTGGAAGCTCCCTCGTGCGCTCTCCTGTTCCGACCCTGCCGCTTACCGGATACCT
GTCCGCCTTTCTCCCTTCGGGAAGCGTGGCGCTTTCTCATAGCTCACGCTGTAGGTATCTCAGTTCGGTG
TAGGTCGTTCGCTCCAAGCTGGGCTGTGTGCACGAACCCCCCGTTCAGCCCGACCGCTGCGCCTTATCCG
GTAACTATCGTCTTGAGTCCAACCCGGTAAGACACGACTTATCGCCACTGGCAGCAGCCACTGGTAACAG
GATTAGCAGAGCGAGGTATGTAGGCGGTGCTACAGAGTTCTTGAAGTGGTGGCCTAACTACGGCTACACT
AGAAGAACAGTATTTGGTATCTGCGCTCTGCTGAAGCCAGTTACCTTCGGAAAAAGAGTTGGTAGCTCTT
GATCCGGCAAACAAACCACCGCTGGTAGCGGTGGTTTTTTTGTTTGCAAGCAGCAGATTACGCGCAGAAA
AAAAGGATCTCAAGAAGATCCTTTGATCTTTTCTACGGGGTCTGACGCTCAGTGGAACGAAAACTCACGT
TAAGGGATTTTGGTCATGAGATTATCAAAAAGGATCTTCACCTAGATCCTTTTAAATTAAAAATGAAGTT
TTAAATCAATCTAAAGTATATATGAGTAAACTTGGTCTGACAGTTACCAATGCTTAATCAGTGAGGCACC
TATCTCAGCGATCTGTCTATTTCGTTCATCCATAGTTGCCTGACTCCCCGTCGTGTAGATAACTACGATA
CGGGAGGGCTTACCATCTGGCCCCAGTGCTGCAATGATACCGCGAGACCCACGCTCACCGGCTCCAGATT
TATCAGCAATAAACCAGCCAGCCGGAAGGGCCGAGCGCAGAAGTGGTCCTGCAACTTTATCCGCCTCCAT
CCAGTCTATTAATTGTTGCCGGGAAGCTAGAGTAAGTAGTTCGCCAGTTAATAGTTTGCGCAACGTTGTT
GCCATTGCTACAGGCATCGTGGTGTCACGCTCGTCGTTTGGTATGGCTTCATTCAGCTCCGGTTCCCAAC
GATCAAGGCGAGTTACATGATCCCCCATGTTGTGCAAAAAAGCGGTTAGCTCCTTCGGTCCTCCGATCGT
TGTCAGAAGTAAGTTGGCCGCAGTGTTATCACTCATGGTTATGGCAGCACTGCATAATTCTCTTACTGTC
ATGCCATCCGTAAGATGCTTTTCTGTGACTGGTGAGTACTCAACCAAGTCATTCTGAGAATAGTGTATGC
GGCGACCGAGTTGCTCTTGCCCGGCGTCAATACGGGATAATACCGCGCCACATAGCAGAACTTTAAAAGT
GCTCATCATTGGAAAACGTTCTTCGGGGCGAAAACTCTCAAGGATCTTACCGCTGTTGAGATCCAGTTCG
ATGTAACCCACTCGTGCACCCAACTGATCTTCAGCATCTTTTACTTTCACCAGCGTTTCTGGGTGAGCAA
AAACAGGAAGGCAAAATGCCGCAAAAAAGGGAATAAGGGCGACACGGAAATGTTGAATACTCATACTCTT
CCTTTTTCAATATTATTGAAGCATTTATCAGGGTTATTGTCTCATGAGCGGATACATATTTGAATGTATT
TAGAAAAATAAACAAATAGGGGTTCCGCGCACATTTCCCCGAAAAGTGCCACCTGACGTCGACGGATCGG
GAGATCTCCCGATCCCCTATGGTGCACTCTCAGTACAATCTGCTCTGATGCCGCATAGTTAAGCCAGTAT
CTGCTCCCTGCTTGTGTGTTGGAGGTCGCTGAGTAGTGCGCGAGCAAAATTTAAGCTACAACAAGGCAAG
GCTTGACCGACAATTGCATGAAGAATCTGCTTAGGGTTAGGCGTTTTGCGCTGCTTCGCGATGTACGGGC
CAGATATACGCGTTGACATTGATTATTGACTAGTTATTAATAGTAATCAATTACGGGGTCATTAGTTCAT
AGCCCATATATGGAGTTCCGCGTTACATAACTTACGGTAAATGGCCCGCCTGGCTGACCGCCCAACGACC
CCCGCCCATTGACGTCAATAATGACGTATGTTCCCATAGTAACGCCAATAGGGACTTTCCATTGACGTCA
ATGGGTGGAGTATTTACGGTAAACTGCCCACTTGGCAGTACATCAAGTGTATCATATGCCAAGTACGCCC
CCTATTGACGTCAATGACGGTAAATGGCCCGCCTGGCATTATGCCCAGTACATGACCTTATGGGACTTTC
CTACTTGGCAGTACATCTACGTATTAGTCATCGCTATTACCATGGTGATGCGGTTTTGGCAGTACATCAA
TGGGCGTGGATAGCGGTTTGACTCACGGGGATTTCCAAGTCTCCACCCCATTGACGTCAATGGGAGTTTG
TTTTGGCACCAAAATCAACGGGACTTTCCAAAATGTCGTAACAACTCCGCCCCATTGACGCAAATGGGCG
GTAGGCGTGTACGGTGGGAGGTCTATATAAGCAGCGCGTTTTGCCTGTACTGGGTCTCTCTGGTTAGACC
AGATCTGAGCCTGGGAGCTCTCTGGCTAACTAGGGAACCCACTGCTTAAGCCTCAATAAAGCTTGCCTTG
AGTGCTTCAAGTAGTGTGTGCCCGTCTGTTGTGTGACTCTGGTAACTAGAGATCCCTCAGACCCTTTTAG
TCAGTGTGGAAAATCTCTAGCAGTGGCGCCCGAACAGGGACTTGAAAGCGAAAGGGAAACCAGAGGAGCT
CTCTCGACGCAGGACTCGGCTTGCTGAAGCGCGCACGGCAAGAGGCGAGGGGCGGCGACTGGTGAGTACG
CCAAAAATTTTGACTAGCGGAGGCTAGAAGGAGAGAGATGGGTGCGAGAGCGTCAGTATTAAGCGGGGGA
GAATTAGATCGCGATGGGAAAAAATTCGGTTAAGGCCAGGGGGAAAGAAAAAATATAAATTAAAACATAT
AGTATGGGCAAGCAGGGAGCTAGAACGATTCGCAGTTAATCCTGGCCTGTTAGAAACATCAGAAGGCTGT
AGACAAATACTGGGACAGCTACAACCATCCCTTCAGACAGGATCAGAAGAACTTAGATCATTATATAATA
CAGTAGCAACCCTCTATTGTGTGCATCAAAGGATAGAGATAAAAGACACCAAGGAAGCTTTAGACAAGAT
AGAGGAAGAGCAAAACAAAAGTAAGACCACCGCACAGCAAGCGGCCGGCCGCTGATCTTCAGACCTGGAG
GAGGAGATATGAGGGACAATTGGAGAAGTGAATTATATAAATATAAAGTAGTAAAAATTGAACCATTAGG
AGTAGCACCCACCAAGGCAAAGAGAAGAGTGGTGCAGAGAGAAAAAAGAGCAGTGGGAATAGGAGCTTTG
TTCCTTGGGTTCTTGGGAGCAGCAGGAAGCACTATGGGCGCAGCGTCAATGACGCTGACGGTACAGGCCA
GACAATTATTGTCTGGTATAGTGCAGCAGCAGAACAATTTGCTGAGGGCTATTGAGGCGCAACAGCATCT
GTTGCAACTCACAGTCTGGGGCATCAAGCAGCTCCAGGCAAGAATCCTGGCTGTGGAAAGATACCTAAAG
GATCAACAGCTCCTGGGGATTTGGGGTTGCTCTGGAAAACTCATTTGCACCACTGCTGTGCCTTGGAATG
CTAGTTGGAGTAATAAATCTCTGGAACAGATTTGGAATCACACGACCTGGATGGAGTGGGACAGAGAAAT
TAACAATTACACAAGCTTAATACACTCCTTAATTGAAGAATCGCAAAACCAGCAAGAAAAGAATGAACAA
GAATTATTGGAATTAGATAAATGGGCAAGTTTGTGGAATTGGTTTAACATAACAAATTGGCTGTGGTATA
TAAAATTATTCATAATGATAGTAGGAGGCTTGGTAGGTTTAAGAATAGTTTTTGCTGTACTTTCTATAGT
GAATAGAGTTAGGCAGGGATATTCACCATTATCGTTTCAGACCCACCTCCCAACCCCGAGGGGACCCGAC
AGGCCCGAAGGAATAGAAGAAGAAGGTGGAGAGAGAGACAGAGACAGATCCATTCGATTAGTGAACGGAT
CGGCACTGCGTGCGCCAATTCTGCAGACAAATGGCAGTATTCATCCACAATTTTAAAAGAAAAGGGGGGA
TTGGGGGGTACAGTGCAGGGGAAAGAATAGTAGACATAATAGCAACAGACATACAAACTAAAGAATTACA
AAAACAAATTACAAAAATTCAAAATTTTCGGGTTTATTACAGGGACAGCAGAGATCCAGTTTGGTTAGTA
CCGGGCCCGCTCTAGCCCTGCAGGAACTGTTTAAACTGTGAGGGCCTATTTCCCATGATTCCTTCATATT
TGCATATACGATACAAGGCTGTTAGAGAGATAATTGGAATTAATTTGACTGTAAACACAAAGATATTAGT
ACAAAATACGTGACGTAGAAAGTAATAATTTCTTGGGTAGTTTGCAGTTTTAAAATTATGTTTTAAAATG
GACTATCATATGCTTACCGTAACTTGAAAGTATTTCGATTTCTTGGCTTTATATATCTTGTGGAAAGGAC
GAAACACCGCATCAGCGCCTACATCGACCGTTTAAGAGCTATGCTGGAAACAGCATAGCAAGTTTAAATA
AGGCTAGTCCGTTATCAACTTGAAAAAGTGGCACCGAGTCGGTGCTTTTTTGTTTGGCGCGCCTATGGCT
TAATTAACATGGCGGCCGCATTCTACCGGGTAGGGGAGGCGCTTTTCCCAAGGCAGTCTGGAGCATGCGC
TTTAGCAGCCCCGCTGGGCACTTGGCGCTACACAAGTGGCCTCTGGCCTCGCACACATTCCACATCCACC
GGTAGGCGCCAACCGGCTCCGTTCTTTGGTGGCCCCTTCGCGCCACCTTCTACTCCTCCCCTAGTCAGGA
AGTTCCCCCCCGCCCCGCAGCTCGCGTCGTGCAGGACGTGACAAATGGAAGTAGCACGTCTCACTAGTCT
CGTGCAGATGGACAGCACCGCTGAGCAATGGAAGCGGGTAGGCCTTTGGGGCAGCGGCCAATAGCAGCTT
TGCTCCTTCGCTTTCTGGGCTCAGAGGCTGGGAAGGGGTGGGTCCGGGGGCGGGCTCAGGGGCGGGCTCA
GGGGCGGGGCGGGCGCCCGAAGGTCCTCCGGAGGCCCGGCATTCTGCACGCTTCAAAAGCGCACGTCTGC
